Addgene plasmid #132699: pSb_init containing the MBP sybody Sb_MBP#1
Purpose: expresses the MBP sybody Sb_MBP#1 in E.coli, to use as positive control in ELISA
Depositing lab: Markus Seeger. Depositing organization: University of Zurich. Publication: Generation of synthetic nanobodies against delicate proteins. Zimmermann I, Egloff P, Hutter CAJ, Kuhn BT, Brauer P, Newstead S, Dawson RJP, Geertsma ER, Seeger MA. Nat Protoc. 2020 Apr 8. pii: 10.1038/s41596-020-0304-x. doi: 10.1038/s41596-020-0304-x. PubMed 32269381.
Backbone
  Vector backbone: pSB_init
  Backbone size w/o insert (bp): 3978
  Total vector size (bp): 4356
  Vector type: Bacterial Expression
Growth in bacteria
  Bacterial resistance: Chloramphenicol, 25 μg/mL
  Growth temperature: 37°C
  Growth strain: DH5alpha
  Copy number: Low Copy
Gene/Insert
  Gene/Insert name: sybody_MBP#1
  Species: Synthetic
  Promoter: pBAD
  Cloning method: Restriction Enzyme; 5′ cloning site BspQI (not destroyed); 3′ cloning site BspQI (not destroyed)
  Sequencing primers: 5′ ATGCCATAGCATTTTTATCC; 3′ GATTTAATCTGTATCAGG
Terms and licenses: Academic/Nonprofit Terms; Industry Terms: Not Available to Industry
How to cite: pSb_init containing the MBP sybody Sb_MBP#1 was a gift from Markus Seeger (Addgene plasmid # 132699 ; http://n2t.net/addgene:132699 ; RRID:Addgene_132699)
