[The description below was written by a language model from this plasmid's Addgene catalogue record and the feature table of its GenBank file.]
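Description:
pSb_init containing the MBP sybody Sb_MBP#1 is a 4,356 bp circular bacterial expression plasmid built on the pSB_init backbone, carrying a synthetic nanobody (sybody) directed against maltose-binding protein. It is propagated in E. coli as a low-copy plasmid through a pBR322-type origin and is selected with chloramphenicol by means of a CAT (chloramphenicol acetyltransferase) gene.

Expression is driven by the arabinose-inducible pBAD promoter. The AraC regulator is encoded on the opposite strand, so the plasmid supplies its own repressor/activator for tight, arabinose-dependent control. The open reading frame begins with a PelB leader, which directs the protein to the periplasm, where the oxidising environment favours formation of the disulfide bond typical of nanobody folds. The 378 bp sybody coding sequence follows. It is flanked by two SapI/BspQI sites in opposing orientations, both retained after cloning. These type IIS sites cut outside their recognition sequences, so the sybody insert can be excised and moved into compatible vectors, or other binders can be swapped into the same frame. Downstream, the sybody is fused to a Myc tag, a short linker and a His tag. These tags provide an epitope for antibody-based capture or detection and a handle for metal-affinity purification.

According to the record, the plasmid is used to produce Sb_MBP#1 in E. coli as a positive control in ELISA, as part of a workflow for generating synthetic nanobodies against difficult target proteins. The pBAD promoter is named in the catalogue fields but is not annotated in the feature table.
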