LOCUS       MBP#1_pSB_init 4356 bp DNA circular UNA 24-Jun-2014
DEFINITION
FEATURES             Location/Qualifiers
     gene            1..69
                     /label="PelB"
     CDS             71..77
                     /label="SapI"
     CDS             79..456
                     /cds_type="ORF"
                     /label="Sybody_MBP#1"
     CDS             complement(458..464)
                     /label="SapI"
     gene            469..498
                     /label="Myc-tag"
     CDS             499..513
                     /label="linker"
     gene            514..534
                     /label="His-tag"
     gene            989..1679
                     /label="CAT"
     oriT            1940..2559
                     /label="pBR322"
     gene            complement(3134..4063)
                     /label="AraC"
ORIGIN
        1 ATGAGTAAAT ATCTGCTGCC GACCGCAGCA GCGGGTCTGC TGCTGCTGGC AGCCCAGCCT
       61 GCAATGGCCG GCTCTTCAAG TCAAGTCCAG CTGGTGGAAT CGGGTGGTGG TAGCGTCCAG
      121 GCGGGTGGTA GCCTGCGTCT GAGCTGTGTG GCTAGCGGCG ACATTAAATA CATCTCTTAC
      181 CTGGGCTGGT TTCGCCAGGC ACCGGGCAAA GAGCGTGAGG GCGTCGCAGC GCTGTACACC
      241 TCTACTGGTC GTACCTACTA CGCGGACAGC GTTAAGGGTC GTTTCACGGT GAGCCTGGAC
      301 AACGCCAAGA ATACCGTGTA TCTGCAAATG AACAGCTTGA AACCGGAAGA TACTGCTTTG
      361 TATTACTGCG CGGCAGCCGA ATGGGGCTCT CAGTCTCCGC TGACTCAGTG GTTCTATCGT
      421 TACTGGGGTC AGGGCACCCA AGTTACCGTT TCTGCAGGAA GAGCTGGCGA ACAAAAACTC
      481 ATCTCAGAAG AGGATCTGAA TAGCGCCGTC GACCATCATC ATCATCATCA TTGAGTTTAA
      541 ACGGTCTCCA GCTTGGCTGT TTTGGCGGAT GAGAGAAGAT TTTCAGCCTG ATACAGATTA
      601 AATCAGAACG CAGAAGCGGT CTGATAAAAC AGAATTTGCC TGGCGGCAGT AGCGCGGTGG
      661 TCCCACCTGA CCCCATGCCG AACTCAGAAG TGAAACGCCG TAGCGCCGAT GGTAGTGTGG
      721 GGTCTCCCCA TGAATTCCCC GCGCGCGATG CCCTTTCGTC TTCGAATAAA TACCTGTGAC
      781 GGAAGATCAC TTCGCAGAAT AAATAAATCC TGGTGTCCCT GTTGATACCG GGAAGCCCTG
      841 GGCCAACTTT TGGCGAAAAT GAGACGTTGA TCGGCACGTA AGAGGTTCCA ACTTTCACCA
      901 TAATGAAATA AGATCACTAC CGGGCGTATT TTTTGAGTTA TCGAGATTTT CAGGAGCTAA
      961 GGAAGCTAAA ATGGAGAAAA AAATCACTGG ATATACCACC GTTGATATAT CCCAATGGCA
     1021 TCGTAAAGAA CATTTTGAGG CATTTCAGTC AGTTGCTCAA TGTACCTATA ACCAGACCGT
     1081 TCAGCTGGAT ATTACGGCCT TTTTAAAGAC CGTAAAGAAA AATAAGCACA AGTTTTATCC
     1141 GGCCTTTATT CACATTCTTG CCCGCCTGAT GAATGCTCAT CCGGAATTTC GTATGGCAAT
     1201 GAAAGACGGT GAGCTGGTGA TATGGGATAG TGTTCACCCT TGTTACACCG TTTTCCATGA
     1261 GCAAACTGAA ACGTTTTCAT CGCTCTGGAG TGAATACCAC GACGATTTCC GGCAGTTTCT
     1321 ACACATATAT TCGCAAGATG TGGCGTGTTA CGGTGAAAAC CTGGCCTATT TCCCTAAAGG
     1381 GTTTATTGAG AATATGTTTT TCGTCTCAGC CAATCCCTGG GTGAGTTTCA CCAGTTTTGA
     1441 TTTAAACGTG GCGAATATGG ACAACTTCTT CGCCCCCGTT TTCACTATGG GCAAATATTA
     1501 TACGCAAGGC GACAAGGTGC TGATGCCGCT GGCGATTCAG GTTCATCATG CCGTCTGTGA
     1561 TGGCTTCCAT GTCGGCAGAA TGCTTAATGA ATTACAACAG TACTGCGATG AGTGGCAGGG
     1621 CGGGGCGTAA TTTTTTTAAG GCAGTTATTG GTGCCCTTAA ACGCCTGGTT GCTACGCCTG
     1681 AATAAGTGAT AATAAGCGGA TGAATGGCAG AAATTCGAGC CCGCCTAATG AGCGGGCTTT
     1741 TTTTTAGCCC GCCTAATGAG CGGGCTTTTT TTTCGAAAGC AAATTCGACC CATCGCGCGC
     1801 GGGGAGTCAA CTCAGCAAAA GTTCGATTTA TTCAACAAAG CCACGTTGTG TCTCAAAATC
     1861 TCTGATGTTA CATTGCACCT CATGACCAAA ATCCCTTAAC GTGAGTTTTC GTTCCACTGA
     1921 GCGTCAGACC CCGTAGAAAA GATCAAAGGA TCTTCTTGAG ATCCTTTTTT TCTGCGCGTA
     1981 ATCTGCTGCT TGCAAACAAA AAAACCACCG CTACCAGCGG TGGTTTGTTT GCCGGATCAA
     2041 GAGCTACCAA CTCTTTTTCC GAAGGTAACT GGCTTCAGCA GAGCGCAGAT ACCAAATACT
     2101 GTCCTTCTAG TGTAGCCGTA GTTAGGCCAC CACTTCAAGA ACTCTGTAGC ACCGCCTACA
     2161 TACCTCGCTC TGCTAATCCT GTTACCAGTG GCTGCTGCCA GTGGCGATAA GTCGTGTCTT
     2221 ACCGGGTTGG ACTCAAGACG ATAGTTACCG GATAAGGCGC AGCGGTCGGG CTGAACGGGG
     2281 GGTTCGTGCA CACAGCCCAG CTTGGAGCGA ACGACCTACA CCGAACTGAG ATACCTACAG
     2341 CGTGAGCTAT GAGAAAGCGC CACGCTTCCC GAAGGGAGAA AGGCGGACAG GTATCCGGTA
     2401 AGCGGCAGGG TCGGAACAGG AGAGCGCACG AGGGAGCTTC CAGGGGGAAA CGCCTGGTAT
     2461 CTTTATAGTC CTGTCGGGTT TCGCCACCTC TGACTTGAGC GTCGATTTTT GTGATGCTCG
     2521 TCAGGGGGGC GGAGCCTATG GAAAAACGCC AGCAACGCGG CCTTTTTACG GTTCCTGGCC
     2581 TTTTGCTGGC CTTTTGCTCA CATGTTCTTT CCTGCGTTAT CCCCTGATTC TGTGGATAAC
     2641 CGTATTACCG CCTTTGAGTG AGCTGATACC GCTCGCCGCA GCCGAACGAC CGAGCGCAGC
     2701 GAGTCAGTGA GCGAGGAAGC GGAAGTGCGC CTGATGCGGT ATTTTCTCCT TACGCATCTG
     2761 TGCGGTATTT CACACCGCAT ATGGTGCACT CTCAGTACAA TCTGCTCTGA TGCCGCATAG
     2821 TTAAGCCAGT ATACACTCCG CTATCGCTAC GTGACTGGGT CATGGCTGCG CCCCGACACC
     2881 CGCCAACACC CGCTGACGCG CCCTGACGGG CTTGTCTGCT CCCGGCATCC GCTTACAGAC
     2941 AAGCTGTGAC CGTCTCCGGG AGCTGCATGT GTCAGAGGTT TTCACCGTCA TCACCGAAAC
     3001 GCGCGAGGCA GCAGATCAAT TCGCGCGCGA AGGCGAAGCG GCATGCATAA TGTGCCTGTC
     3061 AAATGGACGA AGCAGGGATT CTGCAAACCC TATGCTACTC CGTCAAGCCG TCAATTGTCT
     3121 GATTCGTTAC CAATTATGAC AACTTGACGG CTACATCATT CACTTTTTCT TCACAACCGG
     3181 CACGGAACTC GCTCGGGCTG GCCCCGGTGC ATTTTTTAAA TACCCGCGAG AAATAGAGTT
     3241 GATCGTCAAA ACCAACATTG CGACCGACGG TGGCGATAGG CATCCGGGTG GTGCTCAAAA
     3301 GCAGCTTCGC CTGGCTGATA CGTTGGTCCT CGCGCCAGCT TAAGACGCTA ATCCCTAACT
     3361 GCTGGCGGAA AAGATGTGAC AGACGCGACG GCGACAAGCA AACATGCTGT GCGACGCTGG
     3421 CGATATCAAA ATTGCTGTCT GCCAGGTGAT CGCTGATGTA CTGACAAGCC TCGCGTACCC
     3481 GATTATCCAT CGGTGGATGG AGCGACTCGT TAATCGCTTC CATGCGCCGC AGTAACAATT
     3541 GCTCAAGCAG ATTTATCGCC AGCAGCTCCG AATAGCGCCC TTCCCCTTGC CCGGCGTTAA
     3601 TGATTTGCCC AAACAGGTCG CTGAAATGCG GCTGGTGCGC TTCATCCGGG CGAAAGAACC
     3661 CCGTATTGGC AAATATTGAC GGCCAGTTAA GCCATTCATG CCAGTAGGCG CGCGGACGAA
     3721 AGTAAACCCA CTGGTGATAC CATTCGCGAG CCTCCGGATG ACGACCGTAG TGATGAATCT
     3781 CTCCTGGCGG GAACAGCAAA ATATCACCCG GTCGGCAAAC AAATTCTCGT CCCTGATTTT
     3841 TCACCACCCC CTGACCGCGA ATGGTGAGAT TGAGAATATA ACCTTTCATT CCCAGCGGTC
     3901 GGTCGATAAA AAAATCGAGA TAACCGTTGG CCTCAATCGG CGTTAAACCC GCCACCAGAT
     3961 GGGCATTAAA CGAGTATCCC GGCAGCAGGG GATCATTTTG CGCTTCAGCC ATACTTTTCA
     4021 TACTCCCGCC ATTCAGAGAA GAAACCAATT GTCCATATTG CATCAGACAT TGCCGTCACT
     4081 GCGTCTTTTA CTGGCACTTC TCGCTAACCA AACCGGTAAC CCCGCTTATT AAAAGCATTC
     4141 TGTAACAAAG CGGGACCAAA GCCATGACAA AAACGCGTAA CAAAAGTGTC TATAATCACG
     4201 GCAGAAAAGT CCACATTGAT TATTTGCACG GCGTCACACT TTGCTATGCC ATAGCATTTT
     4261 TATCCATAAG ATTAGCGGAT CCTACCTGAC GCTTTTTATC GCAACTCTCT ACTGTTTCTC
     4321 CATACCCGTT TTTTGGGCTA ACAGGAGGAA TTAACC
//
